>Addgene plasmid #82779 | pDONR223_KEAP1_p.G524C | addgene full sequence | sequence record 161866 | Addgene NGS result
CTTTCCTGCGTTATCCCCTGATTCTGTGGATAACCGTATTACCGCCTTTGAGTGAGCTGATACCGCTCGC
CGCAGCCGAACGACCGAGCGCAGCGAGTCAGTGAGCGAGGAAGCGGAAGAGCGCCCAATACGCAAACCGC
CTCTCCCCGCGCGTTGGCCGATTCATTAATGCAGCTGGCACGACAGGTTTCCCGACTGGAAAGCGGGCAG
TGAGCGCAACGCAATTAATACGCGTACCGCTAGCCAGGAAGAGTTTGTAGAAACGCAAAAAGGCCATCCG
TCAGGATGGCCTTCTGCTTAGTTTGATGCCTGGCAGTTTATGGCGGGCGTCCTGCCCGCCACCCTCCGGG
CCGTTGCTTCACAACGTTCAAATCCGCTCCCGGCGGATTTGTCCTACTCAGGAGAGCGTTCACCGACAAA
CAACAGATAAAACGAAAGGCCCAGTCTTCCGACTGAGCCTTTCGTTTTATTTGATGCCTGGCAGTTCCCT
ATTCTCGCGTTAACGCTAGCATGGATGTTTTCCCAGTCACGACGTTGTAAAACGACGGCCAGTCTTAAGC
TCGGGCCCCAAATAATGATTTTATTTTGACTGATAGTGACCTGTTCGTTGCAACAAATTGATGAGCAATG
CTTTTTTATAATGCCAACTTTGTACAAAAGAGTTGGCATGCAGCCAGATCCCAGGCCTAGCGGGGCTGGG
GCCTGCTGCCGATTCCTGCCCCTGCAGTCACAGTGCCCTGAGGGGGCAGGGGACGCGGTGATGTACGCCT
CCACTGAGTGCAAGGCGGAGGTGACGCCCTCCCAGCATGGCAACCGCACCTTCAGCTACACCCTGGAGGA
TCATACCAAGCAGGCCTTTGGCATCATGAACGAGCTGCGGCTCAGCCAGCAGCTGTGTGACGTCACACTG
CAGGTCAAGTACCAGGATGCACCGGCCGCCCAGTTCATGGCCCACAAGGTGGTGCTGGCCTCATCCAGCC
CTGTCTTCAAGGCCATGTTCACCAACGGGCTGCGGGAGCAGGGCATGGAGGTGGTGTCCATTGAGGGTAT
CCACCCCAAGGTCATGGAGCGCCTCATTGAATTCGCCTACACGGCCTCCATCTCCATGGGCGAGAAGTGT
GTCCTCCACGTCATGAACGGTGCTGTCATGTACCAGATCGACAGCGTTGTCCGTGCCTGCAGTGACTTCC
TGGTGCAGCAGCTGGACCCCAGCAATGCCATCGGCATCGCCAACTTCGCTGAGCAGATTGGCTGTGTGGA
GTTGCACCAGCGTGCCCGGGAGTACATCTACATGCATTTTGGGGAGGTGGCCAAGCAAGAGGAGTTCTTC
AACCTGTCCCACTGCCAACTGGTGACCCTCATCAGCCGGGACGACCTGAACGTGCGCTGCGAGTCCGAGG
TCTTCCACGCCTGCATCAACTGGGTCAAGTACGACTGCGAACAGCGACGGTTCTACGTCCAGGCGCTGCT
GCGGGCCGTGCGCTGCCACTCGTTGACGCCGAACTTCCTGCAGATGCAGCTGCAGAAGTGCGAGATCCTG
CAGTCCGACTCCCGCTGCAAGGACTACCTGGTCAAGATCTTCGAGGAGCTCACCCTGCACAAGCCCACGC
AGGTGATGCCCTGCCGGGCGCCCAAGGTGGGCCGCCTGATCTACACCGCGGGCGGCTACTTCCGACAGTC
GCTCAGCTACCTGGAGGCTTACAACCCCAGTGACGGCACCTGGCTCCGGTTGGCGGACCTGCAGGTGCCG
CGGAGCGGCCTGGCCGGCTGCGTGGTGGGCGGGCTGTTGTACGCCGTGGGCGGCAGGAACAACTCGCCCG
ACGGCAACACCGACTCCAGCGCCCTGGACTGTTACAACCCCATGACCAATCAGTGGTCGCCCTGCGCCCC
CATGAGCGTGCCCCGTAACCGCATCGGGGTGGGGGTCATCGATGGCCACATCTATGCCGTCGGCGGCTCC
CACGGCTGCATCCACCACAACAGTGTGGAGAGGTATGAGCCAGAGCGGGATGAGTGGCACTTGGTGGCCC
CAATGCTGACACGAAGGATCGGGGTGGGCGTGGCTGTCCTCAATCGTCTCCTTTATGCCGTGGGGGGCTT
TGACGGGACAAACCGCCTTAATTCAGCTGAGTGTTACTACCCAGAGAGGAACGAGTGGCGAATGATCACA
GCAATGAACACCATCCGAAGCGGGGCAGGCGTCTGCGTCCTGCACAACTGTATCTATGCTGCTGGGTGCT
ATGATGGTCAGGACCAGCTGAACAGCGTGGAGCGCTACGATGTGGAAACAGAGACGTGGACTTTCGTAGC
CCCCATGAAGCACCGGCGAAGTGCCCTGGGGATCACTGTCCACCAGGGGAGAATCTACGTCCTTGGAGGC
TATGATGGTCACACGTTCCTGGACAGTGTGGAGTGTTACGACCCAGATACAGACACCTGGAGCGAGGTGA
CCCGAATGACATCGGGCCGGAGTGGGGTGGGCGTGGCTGTCACCATGGAGCCCTGCCGGAAGCAGATTGA
CCAGCAGAACTGTACCAGTTGATTGCCAACTTTCTTGTACAAAGTTGTCATTATAAGAAAGCATTGCTTA
TCAATTTGTTGCAACGAACAGGTCACTATCAGTCAAAATAAAATCATTATTTGCCATCCAGCTGATATCC
CCTATAGTGAGTCGTATTACATGGTCATAGCTGTTTCCTGGCAGCTCTGGCCCGTGTCTCAAAATCTCTG
ATGTTACATTGCACAAGATAAAAATATATCATCATGCCTCCTCTAGACCAGCCAGGACAGAAATGCCTCG
ACTTCGCTGCTACCCAAGGTTGCCGGGTGACGCACACCGTGGAAACGGATGAAGGCACGAACCCAGTGGA
CATAAGCCTGTTCGGTTCGTAAGCTGTAATGCAAGTAGCGTATGCGCTCACGCAACTGGTCCAGAACCTT
GACCGAACGCAGCGGTGGTAACGGCGCAGTGGCGGTTTTCATGGCTTGTTATGACTGTTTTTTTGGGGTA
CAGTCTATGCCTCGGGCATCCAAGCAGCAAGCGCGTTACGCCGTGGGTCGATGTTTGATGTTATGGAGCA
GCAACGATGTTACGCAGCAGGGCAGTCGCCCTAAAACAAAGTTAAACATTATGAGGGAAGCGGTGATCGC
CGAAGTATCGACTCAACTATCAGAGGTAGTTGGCGTCATCGAGCGCCATCTCGAACCGACGTTGCTGGCC
GTACATTTGTACGGCTCCGCAGTGGATGGCGGCCTGAAGCCACACAGTGATATTGATTTGCTGGTTACGG
TGACCGTAAGGCTTGATGAAACAACGCGGCGAGCTTTGATCAACGACCTTTTGGAAACTTCGGCTTCCCC
TGGAGAGAGCGAGATTCTCCGCGCTGTAGAAGTCACCATTGTTGTGCACGACGACATCATTCCGTGGCGT
TATCCAGCTAAGCGCGAACTGCAATTTGGAGAATGGCAGCGCAATGACATTCTTGCAGGTATCTTCGAGC
CAGCCACGATCGACATTGATCTGGCTATCTTGCTGACAAAAGCAAGAGAACATAGCGTTGCCTTGGTAGG
TCCAGCGGCGGAGGAACTCTTTGATCCGGTTCCTGAACAGGATCTATTTGAGGCGCTAAATGAAACCTTA
ACGCTATGGAACTCGCCGCCCGACTGGGCTGGCGATGAGCGAAATGTAGTGCTTACGTTGTCCCGCATTT
GGTACAGCGCAGTAACCGGCAAAATCGCGCCGAAGGATGTCGCTGCCGACTGGGCAATGGAGCGCCTGCC
GGCCCAGTATCAGCCCGTCATACTTGAAGCTAGACAGGCTTATCTTGGACAAGAAGAAGATCGCTTGGCC
TCGCGCGCAGATCAGTTGGAAGAATTTGTCCACTACGTGAAAGGCGAGATCACCAAGGTAGTCGGCAAAT
AACCCTCGAGCCACCCATGACCAAAATCCCTTAACGTGAGTTACGCGTCGTTCCACTGAGCGTCAGACCC
CGTAGAAAAGATCAAAGGATCTTCTTGAGATCCTTTTTTTCTGCGCGTAATCTGCTGCTTGCAAACAAAA
AAACCACCGCTACCAGCGGTGGTTTGTTTGCCGGATCAAGAGCTACCAACTCTTTTTCCGAAGGTAACTG
GCTTCAGCAGAGCGCAGATACCAAATACTGTTCTTCTAGTGTAGCCGTAGTTAGGCCACCACTTCAAGAA
CTCTGTAGCACCGCCTACATACCTCGCTCTGCTAATCCTGTTACCAGTGGCTGCTGCCAGTGGCGATAAG
TCGTGTCTTACCGGGTTGGACTCAAGACGATAGTTACCGGATAAGGCGCAGCGGTCGGGCTGAACGGGGG
GTTCGTGCACACAGCCCAGCTTGGAGCGAACGACCTACACCGAACTGAGATACCTACAGCGTGAGCTATG
AGAAAGCGCCACGCTTCCCGAAGGGAGAAAGGCGGACAGGTATCCGGTAAGCGGCAGGGTCGGAACAGGA
GAGCGCACGAGGGAGCTTCCAGGGGGAAACGCCTGGTATCTTTATAGTCCTGTCGGGTTTCGCCACCTCT
GACTTGAGCGTCGATTTTTGTGATGCTCGTCAGGGGGGCGGAGCCTATGGAAAAACGCCAGCAACGCGGC
CTTTTTACGGTTCCTGGCCTTTTGCTGGCCTTTTGCTCACATGTT
Features (pLannotate 1.2.2; 12 found; start..end, strand, type, name):
    121..213     +  CDS            lacI (fragment): lac repressor; lacI; The lac repressor binds to the lac operator to inhibit transcription in E. coli. This inhibition can be relieved by adding lactose or isopropyl-β-D-thiogalactopyranoside (IPTG).
    268..295     -  terminator     rrnB T2 terminator: transcription terminator T2 from the E. coli rrnB gene
    427..470     +  terminator     rrnB T1 terminator: Escherichia coli rrnB; transcription terminator T1 from the E. coli rrnB gene
    517..553     -  CDS            lacZα (fragment): LacZα fragment of β-galactosidase; lacZ fragment
    569..659     +  protein_bind   attL1 (fragment): mutant version of attL; recombination site for the Gateway® LR reaction LR Clonase™
    668..1996    +  CDS            KEAP1 (fragment): KEAP1_HUMAN - Also known as INRF2 From Homo sapiens (Human).
   2550..2643    -  protein_bind   attL2 (fragment): mutant version of attL; recombination site for the Gateway® LR reaction LR Clonase™
   2661..2679    -  promoter       T7 promoter: promoter for bacteriophage T7 RNA polymerase
   2869..2892    +  promoter       Pc promoter (fragment): intI1 (promoter lies within the coding sequence); class 1 integron promoter
   3068..3124    +  CDS            GmR (fragment): gentamycin acetyltransferase; aacC1; confers resistance to gentamycin
   3131..3922    +  CDS            SmR: aminoglycoside adenylyltransferase (Murphy, 1985); aadA; confers resistance to spectinomycin and streptomycin
   4015..4603    +  rep_origin     ori: high-copy-number ColE1/pMB1/pBR322/pUC origin of replication
