[The description below was written by a language model from this plasmid's Addgene catalogue record and pLannotate feature annotations shown in this document.]
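Description:
pDONR223_KEAP1_p.G524C is a Gateway entry clone built on the Invitrogen pDONR223 backbone, carrying a mutant open reading frame of human KEAP1 (also known as INrf2 or KLHL19). It is a 4,665 nt bacterial plasmid maintained at high copy through a ColE1/pUC-type origin and selected with spectinomycin via the aadA (SmR) aminoglycoside adenylyltransferase gene. This gene sits downstream of a fragment of the class 1 integron Pc promoter and a short remnant of a gentamicin resistance gene. Upstream of the cloning region are the rrnB T1 and T2 terminators, which insulate the insert from read-through transcription, plus small lacI and lacZα remnants of the backbone.

The KEAP1 coding sequence lies between attL1 and attL2, the recombination sites that allow LR Clonase-mediated transfer of the ORF into any attR-containing destination vector. The record lists two amino acid changes, G524C (the named variant) and C624S. The clone is "closed", meaning a stop codon immediately follows the insert, so it suits native or N-terminally tagged expression but not C-terminal fusions. The automated annotation marks only part of the interval between the att sites as KEAP1, labelling it a fragment. This may simply reflect incomplete matching by the annotation tool, but the record does not settle it. There is no promoter driving the insert in this vector. A T7 promoter lies just outside attL2 and points towards the insert in the antisense direction, so expression requires transfer to a destination vector.

The plasmid belongs to the Target Accelerator Plasmid Collection, a set of wild-type and variant ORFs assembled for high-throughput functional phenotyping of somatic mutations found in lung cancer.
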