Addgene plasmid #82779: pDONR223_KEAP1_p.G524C
Purpose: Gateway Donor vector containing KEAP1, part of the Target Accelerator Plasmid Collection.
Depositing lab: Jesse Boehm & Matthew Meyerson & David Root. Depositing organization: Broad Institute. Publication: High-throughput Phenotyping of Lung Cancer Somatic Mutations. Berger AH, Brooks AN, Wu X, Shrestha Y, Chouinard C, Piccioni F, Bagul M, Kamburov A, Imielinski M, Hogstrom L, Zhu C, Yang X, Pantel S, Sakai R, Watson J, Kaplan N, Campbell JD, Singh S, Root DE, Narayan R, Natoli T, Lahr DL, Tirosh I, Tamayo P, Getz G, Wong B, Doench J, Subramanian A, Golub TR, Meyerson M, Boehm JS. Cancer Cell. 2016 Aug 8;30(2):214-28. doi: 10.1016/j.ccell.2016.06.022. Epub 2016 Jul 28. PubMed 27478040.
Backbone
  Vector backbone: pDONR223
  Backbone manufacturer: Invitrogen
  Vector type: Gateway Entry vector
Growth in bacteria
  Bacterial resistance: Spectinomycin, 50 μg/mL
  Growth temperature: 37°C
  Growth strain: DH5alpha
  Copy number: High Copy
Gene/Insert
  Gene/Insert name: KEAP1 (alt name: NM_012289)
  Species: H. sapiens (human)
  Mutation: G524C; C624S
  Entrez Gene: KEAP1 (a.k.a. INrf2, KLHL19)
  Promoter: None
  Cloning method: Gateway Cloning
  Sequencing primers: 5′ M13pUC-fwd; 3′ M13-Rev
Terms and licenses: Academic/Nonprofit Terms; Industry Terms: Not Available to Industry
Depositor comments: CLOSED (stop codon immediately follows insert)
How to cite: pDONR223_KEAP1_p.G524C was a gift from Jesse Boehm & Matthew Meyerson & David Root (Addgene plasmid # 82779 ; http://n2t.net/addgene:82779 ; RRID:Addgene_82779)
