>Addgene plasmid #82779 | pDONR223_KEAP1_p.G524C | depositor partial sequence | sequence record 157505 | Insert sequence
ATGCAGCCAGATCCCAGGCCTAGCGGGGCTGGGGCCTGCTGCCGATTCCTGCCCCTGCAGTCACAGTGCC
CTGAGGGGGCAGGGGACGCGGTGATGTACGCCTCCACTGAGTGCAAGGCGGAGGTGACGCCCTCCCAGCA
TGGCAACCGCACCTTCAGCTACACCCTGGAGGATCATACCAAGCAGGCCTTTGGCATCATGAACGAGCTG
CGGCTCAGCCAGCAGCTGTGTGACGTCACACTGCAGGTCAAGTACCAGGATGCACCGGCCGCCCAGTTCA
TGGCCCACAAGGTGGTGCTGGCCTCATCCAGCCCTGTCTTCAAGGCCATGTTCACCAACGGGCTGCGGGA
GCAGGGCATGGAGGTGGTGTCCATTGAGGGTATCCACCCCAAGGTCATGGAGCGCCTCATTGAATTCGCC
TACACGGCCTCCATCTCCATGGGCGAGAAGTGTGTCCTCCACGTCATGAACGGTGCTGTCATGTACCAGA
TCGACAGCGTTGTCCGTGCCTGCAGTGACTTCCTGGTGCAGCAGCTGGACCCCAGCAATGCCATCGGCAT
CGCCAACTTCGCTGAGCAGATTGGCTGTGTGGAGTTGCACCAGCGTGCCCGGGAGTACATCTACATGCAT
TTTGGGGAGGTGGCCAAGCAAGAGGAGTTCTTCAACCTGTCCCACTGCCAACTGGTGACCCTCATCAGCC
GGGACGACCTGAACGTGCGCTGCGAGTCCGAGGTCTTCCACGCCTGCATCAACTGGGTCAAGTACGACTG
CGAACAGCGACGGTTCTACGTCCAGGCGCTGCTGCGGGCCGTGCGCTGCCACTCGTTGACGCCGAACTTC
CTGCAGATGCAGCTGCAGAAGTGCGAGATCCTGCAGTCCGACTCCCGCTGCAAGGACTACCTGGTCAAGA
TCTTCGAGGAGCTCACCCTGCACAAGCCCACGCAGGTGATGCCCTGCCGGGCGCCCAAGGTGGGCCGCCT
GATCTACACCGCGGGCGGCTACTTCCGACAGTCGCTCAGCTACCTGGAGGCTTACAACCCCAGTGACGGC
ACCTGGCTCCGGTTGGCGGACCTGCAGGTGCCGCGGAGCGGCCTGGCCGGCTGCGTGGTGGGCGGGCTGT
TGTACGCCGTGGGCGGCAGGAACAACTCGCCCGACGGCAACACCGACTCCAGCGCCCTGGACTGTTACAA
CCCCATGACCAATCAGTGGTCGCCCTGCGCCCCCATGAGCGTGCCCCGTAACCGCATCGGGGTGGGGGTC
ATCGATGGCCACATCTATGCCGTCGGCGGCTCCCACGGCTGCATCCACCACAACAGTGTGGAGAGGTATG
AGCCAGAGCGGGATGAGTGGCACTTGGTGGCCCCAATGCTGACACGAAGGATCGGGGTGGGCGTGGCTGT
CCTCAATCGTCTCCTTTATGCCGTGGGGGGCTTTGACGGGACAAACCGCCTTAATTCAGCTGAGTGTTAC
TACCCAGAGAGGAACGAGTGGCGAATGATCACAGCAATGAACACCATCCGAAGCGGGGCAGGCGTCTGCG
TCCTGCACAACTGTATCTATGCTGCTGGGTGCTATGATGGTCAGGACCAGCTGAACAGCGTGGAGCGCTA
CGATGTGGAAACAGAGACGTGGACTTTCGTAGCCCCCATGAAGCACCGGCGAAGTGCCCTGGGGATCACT
GTCCACCAGGGGAGAATCTACGTCCTTGGAGGCTATGATGGTCACACGTTCCTGGACAGTGTGGAGTGTT
ACGACCCAGATACAGACACCTGGAGCGAGGTGACCCGAATGACATCGGGCCGGAGTGGGGTGGGCGTGGC
TGTCACCATGGAGCCCTGCCGGAAGCAGATTGACCAGCAGAACTGTACCAGTTGA
